>Addgene plasmid #201994 | pBEL2714 | addgene full sequence | sequence record 399925 | Addgene NGS Result
GCGTAAGATCCAGCTGCAGAATTCGAAGCTTATCGATGTCGACGTAGTTAACTAGCGTACGATCGACTGC
CAGGCATCAAATAAAACGAAAGGCTCAGTCGAAAGACTGGGCCTTTCGTTTTATGCCATCATGGCCGCGG
TGATCAGCTAGCTCGAGCACGTGTTGACAATTAATCATCGGCATAGTATATCGGCATAGTATAATACGAC
AAGGTGAGGAACTAAACCATGGCTAAGTTGACCAGTGCCGTTCCGGTGCTCACCGCGCGCGACGTCGCCG
GAGCGGTCGAGTTCTGGACCGACCGGCTCGGGTTCTCCCGGGACTTCGTGGAGGACGACTTCGCCGGTGT
GGTCCGGGACGACGTGACCCTGTTCATCAGCGCGGTCCAGGACCAGGTGGTGCCGGACAACACCCTGGCC
TGGGTGTGGGTGCGCGGCCTGGACGAGCTGTACACCGAGTGGTCGGAGGTCGTGTCCACGAACTTCCGGG
ACGCCTCCGGGCCGGCCATGACCGAGATCGGCGAGCAGCCGTGGGGGCGGGAGTTCGCCCTGCGCGACCC
GGCCGGCAACTGCGTGCACTTCGTGGCCGAGGAGCAGGACTGAGAATCTAGTTCCATGAGCGTCAGACCC
CGTAGAAAAGATCAAAGGATCTTCTTGAGATCCTTTTTTTCTGCGCGTAATCTGCTGCTTGCAAACAAAA
AAACCACCGCTACCAGCGGTGGTTTGTTTGCCGGATCAAGAGCTACCAACTCTTTTTCCGAAGGTAACTG
GCTTCAGCAGAGCGCAGATACCAAATACTGTCCTTCTAGTGTAGCCGTAGTTAGGCCACCACTTCAAGAA
CTCTGTAGCACCGCCTACATACCTCGCTCTGCTAATCCTGTTACCAGTGGCTGCTGCCAGTGGCGATAAG
TCGTGTCTTACCGGGTTGGACTCAAGACGATAGTTACCGGATAAGGCGCAGCGGTCGGGCTGAACGGGGG
GTTCGTGCACACAGCCCAGCTTGGAGCGAACGACCTACACCGAACTGAGATACCTACAGCGTGAGCTATG
AGAAAGCGCCACGCTTCCCGAGGGGAGAAAGGCGGACAGGTATCCGGTAAGCGGCAGGGTCGGAACAGGA
GAGCGCACGAGGGAGCTTCCAGGGGGAAACGCCTGGTATCTTTATAGTCCTGTCGGGTTTCGCCACCTCT
GACTTGAGCGTCGATTTTTGTGATGCTCGTCAGGGGGGCGGAGCCTATGGAAAAACGCCAGCAACGCGGC
CTTTTTACGGTTCCTGGCCTTTTGCTGGCCTTTTGCTCACATGTTCTTTCCTGCGTTATCCCCTGATTCT
GTGGATAACCGTATTACCGCCTTTGAGTGAGCTGATACCGCTCGCCGCAGCCGAACGACCGAGCGCAACG
CGTGAGCCCACCAGCTCCGTAAGTTCGGGCGCTGTGTGGCTCGTACCCGCGCATTCAGGCGGCAGGGGGT
CTAACGGGTCTAAGGCGGCGTGTACGGCCGCCACAGCGGCTCTCAGCGGCCCGGAAACGTCCTCGAAACG
ACGCATGTGTTCCTCCTGGTTGGTACAGGTGGTTGGGGGTGCTCGGCTGTCGCTGGTGTTCCACCACCAG
GGCTCGACGGGAGAGCGGGGGAGTGTGCAGTTGTGGGGTGGCCCCTCAGCGAAATATCTGACTTGGAGCT
CGTGTCGGACCATACACCGGTGATTAATCGTGGTCTACTACCAAGCGTGAGCCACGTCGCCGACGAATTT
GAGCAGCTCTGGCTGCCGTACTGGCCGCTGGCAAGCGACGATCTGCTCGAGGGGATCTACCGCCAAAGCC
GCGCGTCGGCCCTAGGCCGCCGGTACATCGAGGCGAACCCAACAGCGCTGGCAAACCTGCTGGTCGTGGA
CGTAGACCATCCAGACGCAGCGCTCCGAGCGCTCAGCGCCCGGGGGTCCCATCCGCTGCCCAACGCGATC
GTGGGCAATCGCGCCAACGGCCACGCACACGCAGTGTGGGCACTCAACGCCCCTGTTCCACGCACCGAAT
ACGCGCGGCGTAAGCCGCTCGCATACATGGCGGCGTGCGCCGAAGGCCTTCGGCGCGCCGTCGATGGCGA
CCGCAGTTACTCAGGCCTCATGACCAAAAACCCCGGCCACATCGCCTGGGAAACGGAATGGCTCCACTCA
GATCTCTACACACTCAGCCACATCGAGGCCGAGCTCGGCGCGAACATGCCACCGCCGCGCTGGCGTCAGC
AGACCACGTACAAAGCGGCTCCGACGCCGCTAGGGCGGAATTGCGCACTGTTCGATTCCGTCAGGTTGTG
GGCCTATCGTCCCGCCCTCATGCGGATCTACCTGCCGACCCGGAACGTGGACGGACTCGGCCGCGCGATC
TATGCCGAGTGCCACGCGCGAAACGCCGAATTTCCGTGCAACGACGTGTGTCCCGGACCGCTACCGGACA
GCGAGGTCCGCGCCATCGCCAACAGCATTTGGCGTTGGATCACAACCAAGTCGCGCATTTGGGCGGACGG
GATCGTGGTCTACGAGGCCACACTCAGTGCGCGCCAGTCGGCCATCTCGCGGAAGGGCGCAGCAGCGCGC
ACGGCGGCGAGCACAGTTGCGCGGCGCGCAAAGTCCGCGTCAGCCATGGAGGCATTGCTATGAGCGACGG
CTACAGCGACGGCTACAACCGGCAGCCGACTGTCCGCAAAAAGCGGCGCGTGACCGCCGCCGAAGGCGCT
CGAATCACCGGACTATCCGAACGCCACGTCGTCCGGCTCGTGGCGCAGGAACGCAGCGAGTGGCTCGCCG
AGCAGGCTGCACGCCGCGAACGCATCCGCGCCTATCACGACGACGAGGGCCACTCTTGGCCGCAAACGGC
CAAACATTTCGGGCTGCATCTGGACACCGTTAAGCGACTCGGCTATCGGGCGAGGAAAGAGCGTGCGGCA
GAACAGGAAGCGGCTCAAAAGGCCCACAACGAAGCCGACAATCCACCGCTGTTCTAACGCAATTGGGGAG
CGGGTGTCGCGGGGGTTCCGTGGGGGGTTCCGTTGCAACGGGTCGGACAGGTAAAAGTCCTGGTAGACGC
TAGTTTTCTGGTTTGGGCCATGCCTGTCTCGTTGCGTGTTTCGTTGCGCCCGTTTTGAATACCAGCCAGA
CGAGACGGGGTTCTACGAATCTTGGTCGATACCAAGCCATTTCCGCTGAATATCGGGGAGCTCACCGCCA
GAATCGGTGGTTGTGGTGATGTACGTGGCGAACTCCGTTGTAGTGCCTGTGGTGGCATCCGTGGCGCGGC
CGCGGTACCAGATCTTTAAATCTAGACGGTGACCACAACGCGCCCGCTTTGATCGGGGACGTCTGCGGCC
GACCATTTACGGGTCTTGTTGTCGTTGGCGGTCATGGGCCGAACATACTCACCCGGATCGGAGGGCCGAG
GACAAGGTCGAACGAGGGGCATGACCCGGTGCGGGGCTTCTTGCACTCGGCATAGGCGAGTGCTAAGAAT
AACGTTGGCACTCGCGACCGGTGAGTGCTAGGTCGGGACGGTGAGGCCAGGCCCGTCGTCGCAGCGAGTG
GCAGCGAGGACAACTTGAGCCGTCCGTCGCGGGCACTGCGCCCGGCCAGCGTAAGTAGCGGGGTTGCCGT
CACCCGGTGACCCCCGTTTCATCCCCGATCCGGAGGAATCACTTCGCAATGGGCGTCCAAATCGACGTGA
CGGGGTTGAGCAAGTCTTTCGGGTCGTCAAAGATCTGGGAAGACGTGACCATGTCGATCCCGGCCGGCGA
GGTGAGCGTGCTGCTGGGCCCCTCCGGTACCGGCGCGTCCGTGTTCCTGAAGTCGCTGATCGGTTTGCTC
CGCCCCGAACGTGGCTCCATCGTCATCGACGGCACCGACATCCTGCAGTGCTCGGCCAAGGAGCTCTACG
AGATCCGCACGCTGTTCGGTGTGCTGTTCCAGGACGGCGCGCTGTTCGGCTCGATGAACATCTACGACAA
CACCGCGTTCCCGCTCCGTGAGCACACCAAGAAGAGCGAGAGCGAAATCCGCAAGATCGTGATGGAGAAG
CTCGACCTGGTCGGTATGCCCAACGACGGGCACAAGTTCCCCGGTGAGATCTCCGGCGGTATGCGCAAGC
GCGCCGGTCTGGCCCGCGCACTCGTGCTCGATCCGGAGATCATCCTCTGCGACGAGCCGGACTCGGGTCT
GGACCCGGTGCGTACGGCCTACCTGTCGCAGCTGCTGATCGACATCAACGCGCAGATCGACGCGACCGTG
CTGATCGTGACGCACAACATCAACATCGCCCGCACCGTGCCCGACAACATGGGCATGCTGTTCCGCAAGC
AGCTGGTGATGTTCGGCCCGCGTGAGGTGCTTCTGACCAGCGAGGAGCCGGTGGTCAAGCAGTTCCTCAA
CGGCCGCCGTATCGGCCCGATCGGTATGTCGGAGGAGAAGGACGAGGCCACCGCGGCCGCCGAGCAGGCC
CTGGTGGACGCCGGCCAGCACGACGGCGGTGTCGAGGAGATCGAGGGTGTGCCGCCGCAGCTGCAGGCCA
CCCCGGGTATGCCCGAGCGCAAGGCCGTGGCCCGCCGCAAGGCCCGCGTGCGCGAGATCCTGCACACCCT
CCCGCCCGCCGCGCAGGCCGCGATCCTCGAAGAGCTCGACCGCGACCAGCCGCAGCTGTCCGCCCCGACC
ACCCAGACGGCCGCCACCGCGCCCGTCGAGAACTACGACGACTCGCCGACGGGCGTCATCGAGGTGCCCA
AGCAG
Features (pLannotate 1.2.2; 6 found; start..end, strand, type, name):
     14..31      -  misc_feature   MCS (fragment): multiple cloning site
     78..124     +  terminator     rrnB T1 terminator: transcription terminator T1 from the E. coli rrnB gene
    163..210     +  promoter       EM7 promoter: synthetic bacterial promoter&nbsp
    229..603     +  CDS            BleoR: antibiotic-binding protein; Sh ble from Streptoalloteichus hindustanus; confers resistance to bleomycin, phleomycin, and Zeocin™
    655..1243    +  rep_origin     ori: high-copy-number ColE1/pMB1/pBR322/pUC origin of replication
   3683..4660    +  CDS            mkl (fragment): MKL_MYCTU - Experimental evidence at protein level: Swiss-Prot protein existence level 1. Not known, could be involved in the transport of ribonucleotides. From Mycobacterium tuberculosis (strain ATCC 25618 / H37Rv).
