[The description below was written by a language model from this plasmid's Addgene catalogue record and pLannotate feature annotations shown in this document.]
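Description:
pBEL2714 is a bacterial expression plasmid built on the pMV261-Zeo backbone, a zeocin-selectable version of the pMV261 family of E. coli–mycobacteria shuttle vectors. It carries the Mycobacterium smegmatis gene mceG (MSMEG_1366) with a K43A point mutation, inserted by Gibson assembly. The sequenced record is 4,765 nt. For propagation in E. coli, the annotation identifies a ColE1/pMB1-type origin of replication. The catalogue lists the plasmid as low copy, even though this origin class is generically labelled high copy. Selection relies on the Sh ble (BleoR) gene, which is driven by the synthetic EM7 bacterial promoter and confers resistance to bleomycin-family antibiotics including zeocin. An rrnB T1 terminator and a remnant of the multiple cloning site lie just upstream of the resistance cassette.

The insert is detected by the automated annotation as a fragment matching Mkl of M. tuberculosis, consistent with an mceG homologue, at roughly positions 3,683–4,660. A stretch of about 2.4 kb between the E. coli origin and the insert carries no annotated features. The elements needed for replication in mycobacteria and the promoter driving mceG would be expected to lie there, but neither is named in the record.

The stated purpose is complementation of M. smegmatis with MceG(K43A). The associated work concerns the structure of an endogenous mycobacterial MCE lipid transporter. The plasmid is therefore most plausibly used to test whether the mutant protein can substitute for wild-type MceG in supporting MCE transporter function. The record does not spell out the functional rationale for the K43A substitution.
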