Addgene plasmid #201994: pBEL2714
Purpose: Complementation of M. smegmatis MceG(K43A)
Depositing lab: Gira Bhabha & Damian Ekiert. Depositing organization: NYU Grossman School of Medicine. Publication: Structure of an endogenous mycobacterial MCE lipid transporter. Chen J, Fruhauf A, Fan C, Ponce J, Ueberheide B, Bhabha G, Ekiert D. Res Sq. 2023 Jan 10:rs.3.rs-2412186. doi: 10.21203/rs.3.rs-2412186/v1. Preprint. PubMed 36711512.
Backbone
  Vector backbone: pMV261-Zeo
  Vector type: Bacterial Expression
Growth in bacteria
  Bacterial resistance: Bleocin (Zeocin), 50 μg/mL
  Growth temperature: 37°C
  Growth strain: DH5alpha
  Copy number: Low Copy
Gene/Insert
  Gene/Insert name: mceG (alt name: MSMEG_1366)
  Species: M. smegmatis
  Mutation: Mutation K43A
  Cloning method: Gibson Cloning
  Sequencing primers: 5′ cagcgaggacaacttgag; 3′ tgtcaacacgtgctcgag
Resource information
  A portion of this plasmid was derived from a plasmid made by: Jeffery Cox (source of pMV261-Zeo plasmid)
Terms and licenses: Academic/Nonprofit Terms; Industry Terms: Not Available to Industry
Depositor comments: Please visit https://www.biorxiv.org/content/10.1101/2022.12.08.519548v2.full for bioRxiv preprint.
How to cite: pBEL2714 was a gift from Gira Bhabha & Damian Ekiert (Addgene plasmid # 201994 ; http://n2t.net/addgene:201994 ; RRID:Addgene_201994)
